Addgene plasmid #36057: pAAV asyn S87E
Depositing lab: Hilal Lashuel. Depositing organization: Swiss Federal Institute of Technology (EPFL). Publication: Mimicking phosphorylation at serine 87 inhibits the aggregation of human alpha-synuclein and protects against its toxicity in a rat model of Parkinson's disease. Oueslati A, Paleologou KE, Schneider BL, Aebischer P, Lashuel HA. J Neurosci. 2012 Feb 1;32(5):1536-44. 10.1523/JNEUROSCI.3784-11.2012 PubMed 22302797.
Backbone
  Vector backbone: pAAV-MCS
  Backbone manufacturer: Stratagene
  Backbone size w/o insert (bp): 4581
  Vector type: Mammalian Expression, AAV
Growth in bacteria
  Bacterial resistance: Ampicillin, 100 μg/mL
  Growth temperature: 37°C
  Growth strain: DH5alpha
  Copy number: High Copy
Gene/Insert
  Gene/Insert name: alpha-synuclein S87E
  Species: H. sapiens (human)
  Insert size (bp): 484
  Mutation: S87E
  Entrez Gene: SNCA (a.k.a. NACP, PARK1, PARK4, PD1)
  Promoter: CMV
  Cloning method: Restriction Enzyme; 5′ cloning site ClaI (not destroyed); 3′ cloning site BglII (not destroyed)
  Sequencing primers: 5′ bglob fw (TCTTATCTTCCTCCCACAGC); 3′ hGH rev (TAGGACAAGGCTGGTGGGCA)
Terms and licenses: Academic/Nonprofit Terms; Industry Terms: Not Available to Industry
Depositor comments: Lashuel Lab Plasmid #206
How to cite: pAAV asyn S87E was a gift from Hilal Lashuel (Addgene plasmid # 36057 ; http://n2t.net/addgene:36057 ; RRID:Addgene_36057)
