[The description below was written by a language model from this plasmid's Addgene catalogue record.]
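Description:
pAAV asyn S87E is an adeno-associated virus transfer plasmid built on the Stratagene pAAV-MCS backbone (about 4.6 kb without insert) and classed as both a mammalian expression and an AAV vector. It is maintained in E. coli as a high-copy plasmid under ampicillin selection. No feature table accompanies the record, so individual backbone elements are not itemised. As an AAV vector plasmid, its expression cassette is expected to lie between inverted terminal repeats, which allow the cassette to be replicated and packaged into recombinant AAV particles when helper and rep/cap functions are supplied in trans. The names of the sequencing primers suggest that the cloning site is flanked by a beta-globin intron upstream and a human growth hormone polyadenylation region downstream.

The payload is a roughly 480 bp insert encoding human alpha-synuclein (SNCA) with the S87E substitution, cloned between ClaI and BglII sites that both remain intact, and driven by the CMV promoter for strong constitutive expression in mammalian cells. Replacing serine 87 with glutamate introduces a negative charge intended to mimic constitutive phosphorylation at that residue. No epitope tag or reporter is recorded. According to the associated publication, the phosphomimetic was used to examine how serine 87 phosphorylation affects alpha-synuclein aggregation and toxicity, including in a rat model of Parkinson's disease. The construct therefore suits either direct transfection or AAV production for in vivo delivery of this variant, typically compared against wild-type or other alpha-synuclein mutants.
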