>Addgene plasmid #36057 | pAAV asyn S87E | addgene partial sequence | sequence record 45460 | hGH-PA-R 5'-CCAGCTTGGTTCCCAATAGA-3'
CCACCCCCCTCCACCCCATAATATTATAGAAGGACACCTAGTCAGACAAAATGATGCAACTTAATTTTAT
TAGGACAAGGCTGGTGGGCACTGGAGTGGCAACTTCCAGGGCCAGGAGAGGCACTGGGGAGGGGTCACAG
GGATGCCACCCGTAGATCTCAAGAAACTGGGAGCAAAGATATTTCTTAGGCTTCAGGTTCGTAGTCTTGA
TACCCTTCCTCAGAAGGCATTTCATAAGCCTCATTGTCAGGATCCACAGGCATATCTTCCAGAATTCCTT
CCTGTGGGGCTCCTTCTTCATTCTTGCCCAACTGGTCCTTTTTGACAAAGCCAGTGGCTGCTGCAATTTC
CCCTGCTCCCTCCACTGTCTTCTGGGCTACTGCTGTCACACCCGTCACCACTGCTCCTCCAACATTTGTC
ACTTGCTCTTTGGTCTTCTCAGCCACTGTTGCCACACCATGCACCACTCCCTCCTTGGTTTTGGAGCCTA
CATAGAGAACACCCTCTTTTGTCTTTCCTGCTGCTTCTGCCACACCCTGTTTGGTTTTCTCAGCAGCAGC
CACAACTCCCTCCTTGGCCTTTGAAAGTCCTTTCATGAATACATCCATAGATCCACTAGAGGATCCCCGG
GGAATTCAATCGATGTTCGAATCCCAATTCTTTGCCAAAGTGATGGGCCAGCACACAGACCAGCACGTTG
CCCAGGAGCTGTGGGAGGAAGATAAGAGGTATGAACATGATTAGCAAAAGGGCCTAGCTTGGACTCAGAA
TAATCCAGCC
